>Addgene plasmid #60037 | Mouse Nanog locus 3' probe | depositor partial sequence | sequence record 95893 | Mouse Nanog locus 3' probe sequence 705 bps
CTGCCGTGCGTAAATAGCCATACCTGTCAATCACATCTTTAACTCCTGACCACTCACAGGGGTACCCAGC
CCAGCCCAAGTAGGTTCTGTAGCTGCTCCTCAGCTAAGGAGAGGGCTGTTTTGGCAGTGAGAAAAATTGT
CCCTCATTGTGCCACAGAGGCTAGGACACATTCCCTTGCAAAGCCCAGACTAATTCCACCTAGAATTCTC
CTCTTCTGCTTTCTGTCCTTTGGCATCAGTGGGGATGGCTGCTGTGTCAGAGATGGGACATCATCACCTC
CACAAACCCTGACGACCGTTACTGAGAGACCACTTTGCTTCAACTCTTAGAGGTTTCGTTGATAAGATTC
TAAAATGTGTGGTCTTGGGGATCAAATCCAGGGACTCTTAGACCCTGGGTAAGTGCTCTACTACTGAACA
ACACTCAGTCCTTGGTGTGAGAATCCGAGCTTTGATTTTACCCTTTTTAGGGTGGAAGAGATTCCACCAA
TCACCCAGGAGTGGGGCTAGTTCAAGAGGCCTCCCCAGCTGCAGCTTTCAGAGGCTTTTTGCTTCAGGCT
CCCACCAAGGGACCTATTCAAATGCCTTAGTCAACTGACATCTGAGTCCCAAGCTGTTGCAGGACCCCAG
CTGACTTCTTTATTTAACAAATCCTCCTTTTTCCCCTGCTCGGGCTCCTCTCCCTCCTCTGTCTGGCAAC
TGTCC
