>Addgene plasmid #60037 | Mouse Nanog locus 3' probe | addgene partial sequence | sequence record 99683 | M13-Rev 5'-CAGGAAACAGCTATGACC-3'
CTAGTAACGGCCGCCAGTGTGCTGGAATTCGCCCTTGGACAGTTGCCAGACAGAGGAGGGAGAGGAGCCC
GAGCAGGGGAAAAAGGAGGATTTGTTAAATAAAGAAGTCAGCTGGGGTCCTGCAACAGCTTGGGACTCAG
ATGTCAGTTGACTAAGGCATTTGAATAGGTCCCTTGGTGGGAGCCTGAAGCAAAAAGCCTCTGAAAGCTG
CAGCTGGGGAGGCCTCTTGAACTAGCCCCACTCCTGGGTGATTGGTGGAATCTCTTCCACCCTAAAAAGG
GTAAAATCAAAGCTCGGATTCTCACACCAAGGACTGAGTGTTGTTCAGTAGTAGAGCACTTACCCAGGGT
CTAAGAGTCCCTGGATTTGATCCCCAAGACCACACATTTTAGAATCTTATCAACGAAACCTCTAAGAGTT
GAAGCAAAGTGGTCTCTCAGTAACGGTCGTCAGGGTTTGTGGAGGTGATGATGTCCCATCTCTGACACAG
CAGCCATCCCCACTGATGCCAAAGGACAGAAAGCAGAAGAGGAGAATTCTAGGTGGAATTAGTCTGGGCT
TTGCAAGGGAATGTGTCCTAGCCTCTGTGGCACAATGAGGGACAATTTTTCTCACTGCCAAAACAGCCCT
CTCCTTAGCTGAGGAGCAGCTACAGAACCTACTTGGGCTGGGCTGGGTACCCCTGTGAGTGGTCAGGAGT
TAAAGATGTGATTGACAGGTATGGCTATTTACGCACGGCAGAAGGGCGAATTCTGCAGATATCCATCACA
CTGGCGGCCGCTCGAGCATGCATCTAGAGGGCCCAATTCGCCCTATAGTGAGTCGTATTACAATTCACTG
GCCGTCGTTTTACAACGTCGTGACTG
