>Addgene plasmid #60037 | Mouse Nanog locus 3' probe | addgene partial sequence | sequence record 99719 | M13-F20 5'-TGTAAAACGACGGCCAGT-3'
CCTCTAGATGCATGCTCGAGCGGCCGCCAGTGTGATGGATATCTGCAGAATTCGCCCTTCTGCCGTGCGT
AAATAGCCATACCTGTCAATCACATCTTTAACTCCTGACCACTCACAGGGGTACCCAGCCCAGCCCAAGT
AGGTTCTGTAGCTGCTCCTCAGCTAAGGAGAGGGCTGTTTTGGCAGTGAGAAAAATTGTCCCTCATTGTG
CCACAGAGGCTAGGACACATTCCCTTGCAAAGCCCAGACTAATTCCACCTAGAATTCTCCTCTTCTGCTT
TCTGTCCTTTGGCATCAGTGGGGATGGCTGCTGTGTCAGAGATGGGACATCATCACCTCCACAAACCCTG
ACGACCGTTACTGAGAGACCACTTTGCTTCAACTCTTAGAGGTTTCGTTGATAAGATTCTAAAATGTGTG
GTCTTGGGGATCAAATCCAGGGACTCTTAGACCCTGGGTAAGTGCTCTACTACTGAACAACACTCAGTCC
TTGGTGTGAGAATCCGAGCTTTGATTTTACCCTTTTTAGGGTGGAAGAGATTCCACCAATCACCCAGGAG
TGGGGCTAGTTCAAGAGGCCTCCCCAGCTGCAGCTTTCAGAGGCTTTTTGCTTCAGGCTCCCACCAAGGG
ACCTATTCAAATGCCTTAGTCAACTGACATCTGAGTCCCAAGCTGTTGCAGGACCCCAGCTGACTTCTTT
ATTTAACAAATCCTCCTTTTTCCCCTGCTCGGGCTCCTCTCCCTCCTCTGTCTGGCAACTGTCCAAGGGC
GAATTCCAGCACACTGGCGGCCGTTACTAGTGGATCCGAGCTCGGTACCAAGCTTGGCGTAATCATGGTC
ATAGCTGTTTCCTGTGTGAAATTGTTATCCGCTCACAATTCCACACAACATACGAGCCGGAA
