[The description below was written by a language model from this plasmid's Addgene catalogue record.]
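Description:
Mouse Nanog locus 3' probe is a simple bacterial cloning plasmid built on the commercial pCR2.1 backbone, into which a fragment of about 700 bp of mouse (M. musculus) genomic DNA from the Nanog locus was inserted by TOPO cloning. It is maintained as a high-copy plasmid in standard E. coli cloning strains under ampicillin selection. The record gives no feature table, so the origin of replication and other backbone elements are not individually listed. A T7 primer site flanking the insert is noted for sequencing, consistent with the general layout of this type of PCR-product cloning vector.

The insert is not an expression cassette. No promoter, tag or reporter is described as driving it, and the plasmid is not meant to produce Nanog protein. It serves as a renewable source of a defined genomic fragment used as a hybridisation probe in Southern blot analysis. According to the depositor's comments, the roughly 0.7 kb probe can be released from the vector by a BamHI and EcoRV double digest, and it is designed for use on genomic DNA that has been cut with SalI. As the name implies, the probe corresponds to the 3' side of the Nanog locus. Such a probe is typically used to confirm correct targeting or to check the structure of modified Nanog alleles, such as knock-in reporters in pluripotent or reprogrammed mouse cells. However, the record does not state the exact genomic coordinates of the fragment, the expected band sizes or the particular alleles it was used to verify.
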