Addgene plasmid #60037: Mouse Nanog locus 3' probe
Purpose: Cloned genomic fragment of murine Nanog locus used as probe for Southern Blot analysis
Depositing lab: Jacob Hanna. Depositing organization: Weizmann Institute of Science. Publication: Transient acquisition of pluripotency during somatic cell transdifferentiation with iPSC reprogramming factors. Maza I, Caspi I, Zviran A, Chomsky E, Rais Y, Viukov S, Geula S, Buenrostro JD, Weinberger L, Krupalnik V, Hanna S, Zerbib M, Dutton JR, Greenleaf WJ, Massarwa R, Novershtern N, Hanna JH. Nat Biotechnol. 2015 Jun 22. doi: 10.1038/nbt.3270. PubMed 26098448.
Backbone
  Vector backbone: pCR2.1
  Backbone manufacturer: invitrogene
  Vector type: Unspecified ; cloning
Growth in bacteria
  Bacterial resistance: Ampicillin, 100 μg/mL
  Growth temperature: 37°C
  Growth strain: DH5alpha
  Copy number: High Copy
Gene/Insert
  Gene/Insert name: Nanog
  Species: M. musculus (mouse)
  Insert size (bp): 700
  Entrez Gene: Nanog (a.k.a. 2410002E02Rik, ENK, Stm1, ecat4)
  Cloning method: TOPO Cloning
  Sequencing primers: 5′ T7
Terms and licenses: Academic/Nonprofit Terms; Industry Terms: Not Available to Industry
Depositor comments: The plasmid can be cut with BamH1 - EcoRV in order to get 0.7kb probe for Southern blot analysis. Digest genomic DNA with Sal1. Please visit https://www.biorxiv.org/content/early/2014/08/23/008284 for bioRxiv preprint.
How to cite: Mouse Nanog locus 3' probe was a gift from Jacob Hanna (Addgene plasmid # 60037 ; http://n2t.net/addgene:60037 ; RRID:Addgene_60037)
